LOCUS       Exported 11958 bp ds-DNA circular SYN 12-MAY-2021
DEFINITION  SIN SP6 P1234 (nsP2 P726S) SGP(14) Kozak MS2-CNOT7 (SacI
            mutated)-P2A-EBFP2 4xFF5.
ACCESSION   .
VERSION     .
KEYWORDS    pTK333
SOURCE      synthetic DNA construct
  ORGANISM  synthetic DNA construct
REFERENCE   1 (bases 1 to 11958)
  AUTHORS   Wroblewska L, Kitada T, Endo K, Siciliano V, Stillo B, Saito H,
            Weiss R
  TITLE     Mammalian synthetic circuits with RNA binding proteins for RNA-only
            delivery.
  JOURNAL   Nat Biotechnol. 2015 Aug 3. doi: 10.1038/nbt.3301.
  PUBMED    26237515
REFERENCE   2 (bases 1 to 11958)
  AUTHORS   .
  TITLE     Direct Submission
  JOURNAL   Exported May 12, 2021 from SnapGene Server 1.1.58
            http://www.snapgene.com
FEATURES             Location/Qualifiers
     source          1..11958
                     /organism="synthetic DNA construct"
                     /mol_type="other DNA"
     regulatory      7612..7621
                     /regulatory_class="other"
                     /note="vertebrate consensus sequence for strong initiation
                     of translation (Kozak, 1987)"
     CDS             7621..8007
                     /codon_start=1
                     /product="bacteriophage MS2 coat protein"
                     /label=MS2-N55K
                     /note="binds with high affinity to a specific stem-loop
                     structure in the viral RNA (Lim et al., 1994)"
                     /translation="ASNFTQFVLVDNGGTGDVTVAPSNFANGVAEWISSNSRSQAYKVT
                     CSVRQSSAQKRKYTIKVEVPKVATQTVGGVELPVAAWRSYLNMELTIPIFATNSDCELI
                     VKAMQGLLKDGNPIPSAIAANSGIY"
     CDS             8884..8940
                     /codon_start=1
                     /product="2A peptide from porcine teschovirus-1
                     polyprotein"
                     /label=P2A
                     /note="Eukaryotic ribosomes fail to insert a peptide bond
                     between the Gly and Pro residues, yielding separate
                     polypeptides."
                     /translation="ATNFSLLKQAGDVEENPGP"
     CDS             8941..9660
                     /codon_start=1
                     /product="enhanced blue variant of GFP (Ai et al., 2007)"
                     /label=EBFP2
                     /note="mammalian codon-optimized"
                     /translation="MVSKGEELFTGVVPILVELDGDVNGHKFSVRGEGEGDATNGKLTL
                     KFICTTGKLPVPWPTLVTTLSHGVQCFARYPDHMKQHDFFKSAMPEGYVQERTIFFKDD
                     GTYKTRAEVKFEGDTLVNRIELKGVDFKEDGNILGHKLEYNFNSHNIYIMAVKQKNGIK
                     VNFKIRHNVEDGSVQLADHYQQNTPIGDGPVLLPDSHYLSTQSVLSKDPNEKRDHMVLL
                     EFRTAAGITLGMDELYK"
     primer_bind     complement(8986..9007)
                     /label=EGFP-N
                     /note="EGFP, reverse primer"
     primer_bind     complement(10043..10061)
                     /label=pBRforEco
                     /note="pBR322 vectors, upsteam of EcoRI site, forward
                     primer"
     promoter        10129..10233
                     /gene="bla"
                     /label=AmpR promoter
     CDS             10234..11094
                     /codon_start=1
                     /gene="bla"
                     /product="beta-lactamase"
                     /label=AmpR
                     /note="confers resistance to ampicillin, carbenicillin, and
                     related antibiotics"
                     /translation="MSIQHFRVALIPFFAAFCLPVFAHPETLVKVKDAEDQLGARVGYI
                     ELDLNSGKILESFRPEERFPMMSTFKVLLCGAVLSRVDAGQEQLGRRIHYSQNDLVEYS
                     PVTEKHLTDGMTVRELCSAAITMSDNTAANLLLTTIGGPKELTAFLHNMGDHVTRLDRW
                     EPELNEAIPNDERDTTMPVAMATTLRKLLTGELLTLASRQQLIDWMEADKVAGPLLRSA
                     LPAGWFIADKSGAGERGSRGIIAALGPDGKPSRIVVIYTTGSQATMDERNRQIAEIGAS
                     LIKHW"
     primer_bind     complement(10452..10471)
                     /label=Amp-R
                     /note="Ampicillin resistance gene, reverse primer"
     rep_origin      11265..11853
                     /direction=RIGHT
                     /label=ori
                     /note="high-copy-number ColE1/pMB1/pBR322/pUC origin of
                     replication"
     primer_bind     11754..11773
                     /label=pBR322ori-F
                     /note="pBR322 origin, forward primer"
     promoter        11941..1
                     /label=SP6 promoter
                     /note="promoter for bacteriophage SP6 RNA polymerase"
     primer_bind     11941..11958
                     /label=SP6
                     /note="SP6 promoter, forward primer"
ORIGIN
        1 attgacggcg tagtacacac tattgaatca aacagccgac caattgcact accatcacaa
       61 tggagaagcc agtagtaaac gtagacgtag acccccagag tccgtttgtc gtgcaactgc
      121 aaaaaagctt cccgcaattt gaggtagtag cacagcaggt cactccaaat gaccatgcta
      181 atgccagagc attttcgcat ctggccagta aactaatcga gctggaggtt cctaccacag
      241 cgacgatctt ggacataggc agcgcaccgg ctcgtagaat gttttccgag caccagtatc
      301 attgtgtctg ccccatgcgt agtccagaag acccggaccg catgatgaaa tatgccagta
      361 aactggcgga aaaagcgtgc aagattacaa acaagaactt gcatgagaag attaaggatc
      421 tccggaccgt acttgatacg ccggatgctg aaacaccatc gctctgcttt cacaacgatg
      481 ttacctgcaa catgcgtgcc gaatattccg tcatgcagga cgtgtatatc aacgctcccg
      541 gaactatcta tcatcaggct atgaaaggcg tgcggaccct gtactggatt ggcttcgaca
      601 ccacccagtt catgttctcg gctatggcag gttcgtaccc tgcgtacaac accaactggg
      661 ccgacgagaa agtccttgaa gcgcgtaaca tcggactttg cagcacaaag ctgagtgaag
      721 gtaggacagg aaaattgtcg ataatgagga agaaggagtt gaagcccggg tcgcgggttt
      781 atttctccgt aggatcgaca ctttatccag aacacagagc cagcttgcag agctggcatc
      841 ttccatcggt gttccacttg aatggaaagc agtcgtacac ttgccgctgt gatacagtgg
      901 tgagttgcga aggctacgta gtgaagaaaa tcaccatcag tcccgggatc acgggagaaa
      961 ccgtgggata cgcggttaca cacaatagcg agggcttctt gctatgcaaa gttactgaca
     1021 cagtaaaagg agaacgggta tcgttccctg tgtgcacgta catcccggcc accatatgcg
     1081 atcagatgac tggtataatg gccacggata tatcacctga cgatgcacaa aaacttctgg
     1141 ttgggctcaa ccagcgaatt gtcattaacg gtaggactaa caggaacacc aacaccatgc
     1201 aaaattacct tctgccgatc atagcacaag ggttcagcaa atgggctaag gagcgcaagg
     1261 atgatcttga taacgagaaa atgctgggta ctagagaacg caagcttacg tatggctgct
     1321 tgtgggcgtt tcgcactaag aaagtacatt cgttttatcg cccacctgga acgcagacct
     1381 gcgtaaaagt cccagcctct tttagcgctt ttcccatgtc gtccgtatgg acgacctctt
     1441 tgcccatgtc gctgaggcag aaattgaaac tggcattgca accaaagaag gaggaaaaac
     1501 tgctgcaggt ctcggaggaa ttagtcatgg aggccaaggc tgcttttgag gatgctcagg
     1561 aggaagccag agcggagaag ctccgagaag cacttccacc attagtggca gacaaaggca
     1621 tcgaggcagc cgcagaagtt gtctgcgaag tggaggggct ccaggcggac atcggagcag
     1681 cattagttga aaccccgcgc ggtcacgtaa ggataatacc tcaagcaaat gaccgtatga
     1741 tcggacagta tatcgttgtc tcgccaaact ctgtgctgaa gaatgccaaa ctcgcaccag
     1801 cgcacccgct agcagatcag gttaagatca taacacactc cggaagatca ggaaggtacg
     1861 cggtcgaacc atacgacgct aaagtactga tgccagcagg aggtgccgta ccatggccag
     1921 aattcctagc actgagtgag agcgccacgt tagtgtacaa cgaaagagag tttgtgaacc
     1981 gcaaactata ccacattgcc atgcatggcc ccgccaagaa tacagaagag gagcagtaca
     2041 aggttacaaa ggcagagctt gcagaaacag agtacgtgtt tgacgtggac aagaagcgtt
     2101 gcgttaagaa ggaagaagcc tcaggtctgg tcctctcggg agaactgacc aaccctccct
     2161 atcatgagct agctctggag ggactgaaga cccgacctgc ggtcccgtac aaggtcgaaa
     2221 caataggagt gataggcaca ccggggtcgg gcaagtcagc tattatcaag tcaactgtca
     2281 cggcacgaga tcttgttacc agcggaaaga aagaaaattg tcgcgaaatt gaggccgacg
     2341 tgctaagact gaggggtatg cagattacgt cgaagacagt agattcggtt atgctcaacg
     2401 gatgccacaa agccgtagaa gtgctgtacg ttgacgaagc gttcgcgtgc cacgcaggag
     2461 cactacttgc cttgattgct atcgtcaggc cccgcaagaa ggtagtacta tgcggagacc
     2521 ccatgcaatg cggattcttc aacatgatgc aactaaaggt acatttcaat caccctgaaa
     2581 aagacatatg caccaagaca ttctacaagt atatctcccg gcgttgcaca cagccagtta
     2641 cagctattgt atcgacactg cattacgatg gaaagatgaa aaccacgaac ccgtgcaaga
     2701 agaacattga aatcgatatt acaggggcca caaagccgaa gccaggggat atcatcctga
     2761 catgtttccg cgggtgggtt aagcaattgc aaatcgacta tcccggacat gaagtaatga
     2821 cagccgcggc ctcacaaggg ctaaccagaa aaggagtgta tgccgtccgg caaaaagtca
     2881 atgaaaaccc actgtacgcg atcacatcag agcatgtgaa cgtgttgctc acccgcactg
     2941 aggacaggct agtgtggaaa accttgcagg gcgacccatg gattaagcag ctcactaaca
     3001 tacctaaagg aaactttcag gctactatag aggactggga agctgaacac aagggaataa
     3061 ttgctgcaat aaacagcccc actccccgtg ccaatccgtt cagctgcaag accaacgttt
     3121 gctgggcgaa agcattggaa ccgatactag ccacggccgg tatcgtactt accggttgcc
     3181 agtggagcga actgttccca cagtttgcgg atgacaaacc acattcggcc atttacgcct
     3241 tagacgtaat ttgcattaag tttttcggca tggacttgac aagcggactg ttttctaaac
     3301 agagcatccc actaacgtac catcccgccg attcagcgag gccggtagct cattgggaca
     3361 acagcccagg aacccgcaag tatgggtacg atcacgccat tgccgccgaa ctctcccgta
     3421 gatttccggt gttccagcta gctgggaagg gcacacaact tgatttgcag acggggagaa
     3481 ccagagttat ctctgcacag cataacctgg tcccggtgaa ccgcaatctt cctcacgcct
     3541 tagtccccga gtacaaggag aagcaacccg gcccggtcga aaaattcttg aaccagttca
     3601 aacaccactc agtacttgtg gtatcagagg aaaaaattga agctccccgt aagagaatcg
     3661 aatggatcgc cccgattggc atagccggtg cagataagaa ctacaacctg gctttcgggt
     3721 ttccgccgca ggcacggtac gacctggtgt tcatcaacat tggaactaaa tacagaaacc
     3781 accactttca gcagtgcgaa gaccatgcgg cgaccttaaa aaccctttcg cgttcggccc
     3841 tgaattgcct taactcagga ggcaccctcg tggtgaagtc ctatggctac gccgaccgca
     3901 acagtgagga cgtagtcacc gctcttgcca gaaagtttgt cagggtgtct gcagcgagac
     3961 cagattgtgt ctcaagcaat acagaaatgt acctgatttt ccgacaacta gacaacagcc
     4021 gtacacggca attcaccccg caccatctga attgcgtgat ttcgtccgtg tatgagggta
     4081 caagagatgg agttggagcc gcgccgtcat accgcaccaa aagggagaat attgctgact
     4141 gtcaagagga agcagttgtc aacgcagcca atccgctggg tagaccaggc gaaggagtct
     4201 gccgtgccat ctataaacgt tggccgacca gttttaccga ttcagccacg gagacaggca
     4261 ccgcaagaat gactgtgtgc ctaggaaaga aagtgatcca cgcggtcggc cctgatttcc
     4321 ggaagcaccc agaagcagaa gccttgaaat tgctacaaaa cgcctaccat gcagtggcag
     4381 acttagtaaa tgaacataac atcaagtctg tcgccattcc actgctatct acaggcattt
     4441 acgcagccgg aaaagaccgc cttgaagtat cacttaactg cttgacaacc gcgctagaca
     4501 gaactgacgc ggacgtaacc atctattgcc tggataagaa gtggaaggaa agaatcgacg
     4561 cggcactcca acttaaggag tctgtaacag agctgaagga tgaagatatg gagatcgacg
     4621 atgagttagt atggatccat ccagacagtt gcttgaaggg aagaaaggga ttcagtacta
     4681 caaaaggaaa attgtattcg tacttcgaag gcaccaaatt ccatcaagca gcaaaagaca
     4741 tggcggagat aaaggtcctg ttccctaatg accaggaaag taatgaacaa ctgtgtgcct
     4801 acatattggg tgagaccatg gaagcaatcc gcgaaaagtg cccggtcgac cataacccgt
     4861 cgtctagccc gcccaaaacg ttgccgtgcc tttgcatgta tgccatgacg ccagaaaggg
     4921 tccacagact tagaagcaat aacgtcaaag aagttacagt atgctcctcc accccccttc
     4981 ctaagcacaa aattaagaat gttcagaagg ttcagtgcac gaaagtagtc ctgtttaatc
     5041 cgcacactcc cgcattcgtt cccgcccgta agtacataga agtgccagaa cagcctaccg
     5101 ctcctcctgc acaggccgag gaggcccccg aagttgtagc gacaccgtca ccatctacag
     5161 ctgataacac ctcgcttgat gtcacagaca tctcactgga tatggatgac agtagcgaag
     5221 gctcactttt ttcgagcttt agcggatcgg acaactctat tactagtatg gacagttggt
     5281 cgtcaggacc tagttcacta gagatagtag accgaaggca ggtggtggtg gctgacgttc
     5341 atgccgtcca agagcctgcc cctattccac cgccaaggct aaagaagatg gcccgcctgg
     5401 cagcggcaag aaaagagccc actccaccgg caagcaatag ctctgagtcc ctccacctct
     5461 cttttggtgg ggtatccatg tccctcggat caattttcga cggagagacg gcccgccagg
     5521 cagcggtaca acccctggca acaggcccca cggatgtgcc tatgtctttc ggatcgtttt
     5581 ccgacggaga gattgatgag ctgagccgca gagtaactga gtccgaaccc gtcctgtttg
     5641 gatcatttga accgggcgaa gtgaactcaa ttatatcgtc ccgatcagcc gtatcttttc
     5701 cactacgcaa gcagagacgt agacgcagga gcaggaggac tgaatactga ctaaccgggg
     5761 taggtgggta catattttcg acggacacag gccctgggca cttgcaaaag aagtccgttc
     5821 tgcagaacca gcttacagaa ccgaccttgg agcgcaatgt cctggaaaga attcatgccc
     5881 cggtgctcga cacgtcgaaa gaggaacaac tcaaactcag gtaccagatg atgcccaccg
     5941 aagccaacaa aagtaggtac cagtctcgta aagtagaaaa tcagaaagcc ataaccactg
     6001 agcgactact gtcaggacta cgactgtata actctgccac agatcagcca gaatgctata
     6061 agatcaccta tccgaaacca ttgtactcca gtagcgtacc ggcgaactac tccgatccac
     6121 agttcgctgt agctgtctgt aacaactatc tgcatgagaa ctatccgaca gtagcatctt
     6181 atcagattac tgacgagtac gatgcttact tggatatggt agacgggaca gtcgcctgcc
     6241 tggatactgc aaccttctgc cccgctaagc ttagaagtta cccgaaaaaa catgagtata
     6301 gagccccgaa tatccgcagt gcggttccat cagcgatgca gaacacgcta caaaatgtgc
     6361 tcattgccgc aactaaaaga aattgcaacg tcacgcagat gcgtgaactg ccaacactgg
     6421 actcagcgac attcaatgtc gaatgctttc gaaaatatgc atgtaatgac gagtattggg
     6481 aggagttcgc tcggaagcca attaggatta ccactgagtt tgtcaccgca tatgtagcta
     6541 gactgaaagg ccctaaggcc gccgcactat ttgcaaagac gtataatttg gtcccattgc
     6601 aagaagtgcc tatggataga ttcgtcatgg acatgaaaag agacgtgaaa gttacaccag
     6661 gcacgaaaca cacagaagaa agaccgaaag tacaagtgat acaagccgca gaacccctgg
     6721 cgactgctta cttatgcggg attcaccggg aattagtgcg taggcttacg gccgtcttgc
     6781 ttccaaacat tcacacgctt tttgacatgt cggcggagga ttttgatgca atcatagcag
     6841 aacacttcaa gcaaggcgac ccggtactgg agacggatat cgcatcattc gacaaaagcc
     6901 aagacgacgc tatggcgtta accggtctga tgatcttgga ggacctgggt gtggatcaac
     6961 cactactcga cttgatcgag tgcgcctttg gagaaatatc atccacccat ctacctacgg
     7021 gtactcgttt taaattcggg gcgatgatga aatccggaat gttcctcaca ctttttgtca
     7081 acacagtttt gaatgtcgtt atcgccagca gagtactaga agagcggctt aaaacgtcca
     7141 gatgtgcagc gttcattggc gacgacaaca tcatacatgg agtagtatct gacaaagaaa
     7201 tggctgagag gtgcgccacc tggctcaaca tggaggttaa gatcatcgac gcagtcatcg
     7261 gtgagagacc accttacttc tgcggcggat ttatcttgca agattcggtt acttccacag
     7321 cgtgccgcgt ggcggatccc ctgaaaaggc tgtttaagtt gggtaaaccg ctcccagccg
     7381 acgacgagca agacgaagac agaagacgcg ctctgctaga tgaaacaaag gcgtggttta
     7441 gagtaggtat aacaggcact ttagcagtgg ccgtgacgac ccggtatgag gtagacaata
     7501 ttacacctgt cctactggca ttgagaactt ttgcccagag caaaagagca ttccaagcca
     7561 tcagagggga aataaagcat ctctacggtg gtcctaaata gtcagcatag tgccaccatg
     7621 gcttctaact ttactcagtt cgttctcgtc gacaatggcg gaactggcga cgtgactgtc
     7681 gccccaagca acttcgctaa cggggtcgct gaatggatca gctctaactc gcgttcacag
     7741 gcttacaaag taacctgtag cgttcgtcag tcctctgcgc agaagcgcaa atacaccatc
     7801 aaagtcgagg tgcctaaagt ggcaacccag actgttggtg gtgtagagct tcctgtagcc
     7861 gcatggcgtt cgtacttaaa tatggaacta accattccaa ttttcgccac gaattccgac
     7921 tgcgagctta ttgttaaggc aatgcaaggt ctcctaaaag atggaaaccc gattccctcg
     7981 gccatcgcag caaactccgg catctactcg atcgccatgc cagcggcaac tgtagatcat
     8041 agccaaagaa tttgtgaagt ttgggcttgc aacttggatg aagagatgaa gaaaattcgt
     8101 caagttatcc gaaaatataa ttacgttgct atggacaccg agtttccagg tgtggttgca
     8161 agacccattg gagaattcag gagcaatgct gactatcaat accaactatt gcggtgtaat
     8221 gtagacttgt taaagataat tcagctagga ctgacattta tgaatgagca aggagaatac
     8281 cctccaggaa cttcaacttg gcagtttaat tttaaattta atttgacgga ggacatgtat
     8341 gcccaggact ctatagagct actaacaaca tctggtatcc agtttaaaaa acatgaggag
     8401 gaaggaattg aaacccagta ctttgcagaa cttcttatga cttctggagt ggtcctctgt
     8461 gaaggggtca aatggttgtc atttcatagc ggttacgact ttggctactt aatcaaaatc
     8521 ctaaccaact ctaacttgcc tgaagaagaa cttgacttct ttgagatcct tcgattgttt
     8581 tttcctgtca tttatgatgt gaagtacctc atgaagagct gcaaaaatct caaaggtgga
     8641 ttacaggagg tggcagaaca gttagagctg gaacggatag gaccacaaca tcaggcagga
     8701 tctgattcat tgctcacagg aatggccttt ttcaaaatga gagaaatgtt ctttgaagat
     8761 catattgatg atgccaaata ttgtggtcat ttgtatggcc ttggttctgg ttcatcctat
     8821 gtacagaatg gcacagggaa tgcatatgaa gaggaagcca acaagcagtc agttggatct
     8881 ggcgccacca acttctctct gctgaagcag gccggcgacg tggaggagaa cccaggccca
     8941 atggtgagca agggcgagga gctgttcacc ggggtggtgc ccatcctggt cgagctggac
     9001 ggcgacgtaa acggccacaa gttcagcgtg aggggcgagg gcgagggcga tgccaccaac
     9061 ggcaagctga ccctgaagtt catctgcacc accggcaagc tgcccgtgcc ctggcccacc
     9121 ctcgtgacca ccctgagcca cggcgtgcag tgcttcgccc gctaccccga ccacatgaag
     9181 cagcacgact tcttcaagtc cgccatgccc gaaggctacg tccaggagcg caccatcttc
     9241 ttcaaggacg acggcaccta caagacccgc gccgaggtga agttcgaggg cgacacccta
     9301 gtgaaccgca tcgagctgaa gggcgtcgac ttcaaggagg acggcaacat cctggggcac
     9361 aagctggagt acaacttcaa cagccacaac atctatatca tggccgtcaa gcagaagaac
     9421 ggcatcaagg tgaacttcaa gatccgccac aacgtggagg acggcagcgt gcagctcgcc
     9481 gaccactacc agcagaacac ccccatcggc gacggccccg tgctgctgcc cgacagccac
     9541 tacctgagca cccagtccgt gctgagcaaa gaccccaacg agaagcgcga tcacatggtc
     9601 ctgctggagt tccgcaccgc cgccgggatc actctcggca tggacgagct gtacaagtaa
     9661 actagtaaaa gcactctgat ttgacaatta aagcactctg atttgacaat taaagcactc
     9721 tgatttgaca attaaagcac tctgatttga caattaaagc ggccgcgact ctagatcata
     9781 ctcgaggaag cgcagtacat aatgctgcgc agtgttgcca cataaccact atattaacca
     9841 tttatctagc ggacgccaaa aactcaatgt atttctgagg aagcgtggtg cataatgcca
     9901 cgcagcgtct gcataacttt tattatttct tttattaatc aacaaaattt tgtttttaac
     9961 atttcaaaaa aaaaaaaaaa aaaaaaaaaa aaaaaaaaaa aggggaattc gagctcggga
    10021 attaattctt gaagacgaaa gggcctcgtg atacgcctat ttttataggt taatgtcatg
    10081 ataataatgg tttcttagac gtcaggtggc acttttcggg gaaatgtgcg cggaacccct
    10141 atttgtttat ttttctaaat acattcaaat atgtatccgc tcatgagaca ataaccctga
    10201 taaatgcttc aataatattg aaaaaggaag agtatgagta ttcaacattt ccgtgtcgcc
    10261 cttattccct tttttgcggc attttgcctt cctgtttttg ctcacccaga aacgctggtg
    10321 aaagtaaaag atgctgaaga tcagttgggt gcacgagtgg gttacatcga actggatctc
    10381 aacagcggta agatccttga gagttttcgc cccgaagaac gttttccaat gatgagcact
    10441 tttaaagttc tgctatgtgg cgcggtatta tcccgtgttg acgccgggca agagcaactc
    10501 ggtcgccgca tacactattc tcagaatgac ttggttgagt actcaccagt cacagaaaag
    10561 catcttacgg atggcatgac agtaagagaa ttatgcagtg ctgccataac catgagtgat
    10621 aacactgcgg ccaacttact tctgacaacg atcggaggac cgaaggagct aaccgctttt
    10681 ttgcacaaca tgggggatca tgtaactcgc cttgatcgtt gggaaccgga gctgaatgaa
    10741 gccataccaa acgacgagcg tgacaccacg atgcctgtag caatggcaac aacgttgcgc
    10801 aaactattaa ctggcgaact acttactcta gcttcccggc aacaattaat agactggatg
    10861 gaggcggata aagttgcagg accacttctg cgctcggccc ttccggctgg ctggtttatt
    10921 gctgataaat ctggagccgg tgagcgtggg tctcgcggta tcattgcagc actggggcca
    10981 gatggtaagc cctcccgtat cgtagttatc tacacgacgg ggagtcaggc aactatggat
    11041 gaacgaaata gacagatcgc tgagataggt gcctcactga ttaagcattg gtaactgtca
    11101 gaccaagttt actcatatat actttagatt gatttaaaac ttcattttta atttaaaagg
    11161 atctaggtga agatcctttt tgataatctc atgaccaaaa tcccttaacg tgagttttcg
    11221 ttccactgag cgtcagaccc cgtagaaaag atcaaaggat cttcttgaga tccttttttt
    11281 ctgcgcgtaa tctgctgctt gcaaacaaaa aaaccaccgc taccagcggt ggtttgtttg
    11341 ccggatcaag agctaccaac tctttttccg aaggtaactg gcttcagcag agcgcagata
    11401 ccaaatactg tccttctagt gtagccgtag ttaggccacc acttcaagaa ctctgtagca
    11461 ccgcctacat acctcgctct gctaatcctg ttaccagtgg ctgctgccag tggcgataag
    11521 tcgtgtctta ccgggttgga ctcaagacga tagttaccgg ataaggcgca gcggtcgggc
    11581 tgaacggggg gttcgtgcac acagcccagc ttggagcgaa cgacctacac cgaactgaga
    11641 tacctacagc gtgagcattg agaaagcgcc acgcttcccg aagggagaaa ggcggacagg
    11701 tatccggtaa gcggcagggt cggaacagga gagcgcacga gggagcttcc agggggaaac
    11761 gcctggtatc tttatagtcc tgtcgggttt cgccacctct gacttgagcg tcgatttttg
    11821 tgatgctcgt caggggggcg gagcctatgg aaaaacgcca gcaacgcgag ctcgtatgga
    11881 catattgtcg ttagaacgcg gctacaatta atacataacc ttatgtatca tacacatacg
    11941 atttaggtga cactatag
//
