[The description below was written by a language model from this plasmid's Addgene catalogue record and the feature table of its GenBank file.]
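Description:
pTK333 is an 11,958 bp circular plasmid that serves as a DNA template for a Sindbis virus (SIN) self-replicating RNA replicon. It is maintained in E. coli through a high-copy ColE1/pUC-type origin and selected with ampicillin via the beta-lactamase gene. An SP6 phage promoter sits at the start of the replicon so that the full-length RNA can be produced by in vitro transcription. According to the construct name, the transcript first encodes the viral nonstructural polyprotein P1234 (the replicase), carrying a P726S substitution in nsP2. This large region, which would occupy roughly the first 7.6 kb, is not annotated in the feature table, nor are the subgenomic promoter, the CNOT7 coding sequence or the 3' target sites.

The payload is placed downstream of a subgenomic promoter designated SGP(14), from which the replicase would transcribe a subgenomic mRNA in the host cell. A Kozak consensus precedes an open reading frame that begins with the MS2 coat protein (annotated as the N55K variant), which binds a specific RNA stem-loop with high affinity. It is fused to CNOT7, a deadenylase subunit of the CCR4-NOT complex, here with a SacI site mutated. A P2A ribosome-skipping peptide then links this fusion to mammalian codon-optimized EBFP2, so blue fluorescence reports expression of the separately released repressor. The "4xFF5" element in the name indicates four repeats of an FF5 target site, most likely for a synthetic siRNA or miRNA, allowing knockdown of the transcript. The record ties the construct to work on mammalian synthetic circuits built from RNA-binding proteins for RNA-only delivery, where MS2-CNOT7 would act as a tethered translational repressor of transcripts bearing MS2 binding sites.
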