Addgene plasmid #59574: pTK333
Purpose: SIN SP6 P1234 (nsP2 P726S) SGP(14) Kozak MS2-CNOT7 (SacI mutated)-P2A-EBFP2 4xFF5
Depositing lab: Ron Weiss. Depositing organization: Massachusetts Institute of Technology. Publication: Mammalian synthetic circuits with RNA binding proteins for RNA-only delivery. Wroblewska L, Kitada T, Endo K, Siciliano V, Stillo B, Saito H, Weiss R. Nat Biotechnol. 2015 Aug 3. doi: 10.1038/nbt.3301. PubMed 26237515.
Backbone
  Vector backbone: SIN
Growth in bacteria
  Bacterial resistance: Ampicillin, 100 μg/mL
  Growth temperature: 37°C
  Growth strain: DH5alpha
  Copy number: Unknown
Gene/Insert
  Gene/Insert name: SGP(14) Kozak MS2-CNOT7 (SacI mutated)-P2A-EBFP2 4xFF5
Terms and licenses: Academic/Nonprofit Terms; Industry Terms: Not Available to Industry
How to cite: pTK333 was a gift from Ron Weiss (Addgene plasmid # 59574 ; http://n2t.net/addgene:59574 ; RRID:Addgene_59574)
