>Addgene plasmid #59574 | pTK333 | addgene partial sequence | sequence record 95580 | SP6 5'-ATTTAGGTGACACTATAG-3'
ACAGCCGACCAATTGCACTACCATCACAATGGAGAAGCCAGTAGTAAACGTAGACGTAGACCCCCAGAGT
CCGTTTGTCGTGCAACTGCAAAAAAGCTTCCCGCAATTTGAGGTAGTAGCACAGCAGGTCACTCCAAATG
ACCATGCTAATGCCAGAGCATTTTCGCATCTGGCCAGTAAACTAATCGAGCTGGAGGTTCCTACCACAGC
GACGATCTTGGACATAGGCAGCGCACCGGCTCGTAGAATGTTTTCCGAGCACCAGTATCATTGTGTCTGC
CCCATGCGTAGTCCAGAAGACCCGGACCGCATGATGAAATATGCCAGTAAACTGGCGGAAAAAGCGTGCA
AGATTACAAACAAGAACTTGCATGAGAAGATTAAGGATCTCCGGACCGTACTTGATACGCCGGATGCTGA
AACACCATCGCTCTGCTTTCACAACGATGTTACCTGCAACATGCGTGCCGAATATTCCGTCATGCAGGAC
GTGTATATCAACGCTCCCGGAACTATCTATCATCAGGCTATGAAAGGCGTGCGGACCCTGTACTGGATTG
GCTTCGACACCACCCAGTTCATGTTCTCGGCTATGGCAGGTTCGTACCCTGCGTACAACACCAACTGGGC
CGACGAGAAAGTCCTTGAAGCGCGTAACATCGGACTTTGCAGCACAAAGCTGAGTGAAGGTAGGACAGGA
AAATTGTCGATAATGAGGAAGAAGGAGTTGAAGCCCGGGTCGCGGGTTTATTTCTCCGTAGGATCGACAC
TTTATCCAGAACACAGAGCCAGCTTGCAGAGCTGGCATCTTCCATCGGTG
