>Addgene plasmid #59574 | pTK333 | addgene partial sequence | sequence record 95680 | EGFP-N 5'-CGTCGCCGTCCAGCTCGACCAG-3'
CCTTGCTCACCATTGGGCCTGGGTTCTCCTCCACGTCGCCGGCCTGCTTCAGCAGAGAGAAGTTGGTGGC
GCCAGATCCAACTGACTGCTTGTTGGCTTCCTCTTCATATGCATTCCCTGTGCCATTCTGTACATAGGAT
GAACCAGAACCAAGGCCATACAAATGACCACAATATTTGGCATCATCAATATGATCTTCAAAGAACATTT
CTCTCATTTTGAAAAAGGCCATTCCTGTGAGCAATGAATCAGATCCTGCCTGATGTTGTGGTCCTATCCG
TTCCAGCTCTAACTGTTCTGCCACCTCCTGTAATCCACCTTTGAGATTTTTGCAGCTCTTCATGAGGTAC
TTCACATCATAAATGACAGGAAAAAACAATCGAAGGATCTCAAAGAAGTCAAGTTCTTCTTCAGGCAAGT
TAGAGTTGGTTAGGATTTTGATTAAGTAGCCAAAGTCGTAACCGCTATGAAATGACAACCATTTGACCCC
TTCACAGAGGACCACTCCAGAAGTCATAAGAAGTTCTGCAAAGTACTGGGTTTCAATTCCTTCCTCCTCA
TGTTTTTTAAACTGGATACCAGATGTTGTTAGTAGCTCTATAGAGTCCTGGGCATACATGTCCTCCGTCA
AATTAAATTTAAAATTAAACTGCCAAGTTGAAGTTCCTGGAGGG
