>Addgene plasmid #59574 | pTK333 | addgene partial sequence | sequence record 96345 | P1234-F 5'-AGACGTAGACGCAGGAGCAG-3'
CATATTTTCGACGGACACAGGCCCTGGGCACTTGCAAAAGAAGTCCGTTCTGCAGAACCAGCTTACAGAA
CCGACCTTGGAGCGCAATGTCCTGGAAAGAATTCATGCCCCGGTGCTCGACACGTCGAAAGAGGAACAAC
TCAAACTCAGGTACCAGATGATGCCCACCGAAGCCAACAAAAGTAGGTACCAGTCTCGTAAAGTAGAAAA
TCAGAAAGCCATAACCACTGAGCGACTACTGTCAGGACTACGACTGTATAACTCTGCCACAGATCAGCCA
GAATGCTATAAGATCACCTATCCGAAACCATTGTACTCCAGTAGCGTACCGGCGAACTACTCCGATCCAC
AGTTCGCTGTAGCTGTCTGTAACAACTATCTGCATGAGAACTATCCGACAGTAGCATCTTATCAGATTAC
TGACGAGTACGATGCTTACTTGGATATGGTAGACGGGACAGTCGCCTGCCTGGATACTGCAACCTTCTGC
CCCGCTAAGCTTAGAAGTTACCCGAAAAAACATGAGTATAGAGCCCCGAATATCCGCAGTGCGGTTCCAT
CAGCGATGCAGAACACGCTACAAAATGTGCTCATTGCCGCAACTAAAAGAAATTGCAACGTCACGCAGAT
GCGTGAACTGCCAACACTGGACTCAGCGACATTCAATGTCGAATGCTTTCGAAAATATGCATGTAATGAC
GAGTATTGGGAGGAGTTCGCTCGGAAGCCAATTAGGATTACCACTGAGTTTGTCACCGCATATGTAGCTA
GACTGAA
