>Addgene plasmid #59574 | pTK333 | addgene partial sequence | sequence record 96352 | SGpro-F 5'-TCTCTACGGTGGTCCTAAATAGTC-3'
CTCAGTTCGTTCTCGTCGACAATGGCGGAACTGGCGACGTGACTGTCGCCCCAAGCAACTTCGCTAACGG
GGTCGCTGAATGGATCAGCTCTAACTCGCGTTCACAGGCTTACAAAGTAACCTGTAGCGTTCGTCAGTCC
TCTGCGCAGAAGCGCAAATACACCATCAAAGTCGAGGTGCCTAAAGTGGCAACCCAGACTGTTGGTGGTG
TAGAGCTTCCTGTAGCCGCATGGCGTTCGTACTTAAATATGGAACTAACCATTCCAATTTTCGCCACGAA
TTCCGACTGCGAGCTTATTGTTAAGGCAATGCAAGGTCTCCTAAAAGATGGAAACCCGATTCCCTCGGCC
ATCGCAGCAAACTCCGGCATCTACTCGATCGCCATGCCAGCGGCAACTGTAGATCATAGCCAAAGAATTT
GTGAAGTTTGGGCTTGCAACTTGGATGAAGAGATGAAGAAAATTCGTCAAGTTATCCGAAAATATAATTA
CGTTGCTATGGACACCGAGTTTCCAGGTGTGGTTGCAAGACCCATTGGAGAATTCAGGAGCAATGCTGAC
TATCAATACCAACTATTGCGGTGTAATGTAGACTTGTTAAAGATAATTCAGCTAGGACTGACATTTATGA
ATGAGCAAGGAGAATACCCTCCAGGAACTTCAACTTGGCAGTTTAATTTTAAATTTAATTTGACGGAGGA
CATGTATGCCCAGGACTCTATAGAGCTACTAACAACATCTGGTATCCAGTTTAAAA
