>Addgene plasmid #59574 | pTK333 | addgene partial sequence | sequence record 96354 | sREACh-F 5'-gaccccaacgagaagcgcg-3'
CCGGGATCACTCTCGGCATGGACGAGCTGTACAAGTAAACTAGTAAAAGCACTCTGATTTGACAATTAAA
GCACTCTGATTTGACAATTAAAGCACTCTGATTTGACAATTAAAGCACTCTGATTTGACAATTAAAGCGG
CCGCGACTCTAGATCATACTCGAGGAAGCGCAGTACATAATGCTGCGCAGTGTTGCCACATAACCACTAT
ATTAACCATTTATCTAGCGGACGCCAAAAACTCAATGTATTTCTGAGGAAGCGTGGTGCATAATGCCACG
CAGCGTCTGCATAACTTTTATTATTTCTTTTATTAATCAACAAAATTTTGTTTTTAACATTTCAAAAAAA
AAAAAAAAAAAAAAAAAAAAAAAAAAAAAGGGGAATTCGAGCTCGGGAATTAATTCTTGAAGACGAAAGG
GCCTCGTGATACGCCTATTTTTATAGGTTAATGTCATGATAATAATGGTTTCTTAGACGTCAGGTGGCAC
TTTTCGGGGAAATGTGCGCGGAACCCCTATTTGTTTATTTTTCTAAATACATTCAAATATGTATCCGCTC
ATGAGACAATAACCCTGATAAATGCTTCAATAATATTGAAAAAGGAAGAGTATGAGTATTCAACATTTCC
GTGTCGCCCTTATTCCCTTTTTTGCGGCATTTTGCCTTCCTGTTTTTGCTCACCCAGAAACGCTGGTGAA
AGTAAAAGATGCTGAAGATCAGTTGGGTGCACGAGTGGGTTACATCGAACTGGATCTCA
