>Addgene plasmid #59574 | pTK333 Sequencing Result | analyzer sequence | sequence record 98161
CGGCTGTTGTCTAGTTGTCGGAAAATCAGGTACATTTCTGTATTGCTTGAGACACAATCTGGTCTCGCTG
CAGACACCCTGACAAACTTTCTGGCAAGAGCGGTGACTACGTCCTCACTGTTGCGGTCGGCGTAGCCATA
GGACTTCACCACGAGGGTGCCTCCTGAGTTAAGGCAATTCAGGGCCGAACGCGAAAGGGTTTTTAAGGTC
GCCGCATGGTCTTCGCACTGCTGAAAGTGGTGGTTTCTGTATTTAGTTCCAATGTTGATGAACACCAGGT
CGTACCGTGCCTGCGGCGGAAACCCGAAAGCCAGGTTGTAGTTCTTATCTGCACCGGCTATGCCAATCGG
GGCGATCCATTCGATTCTCTTACGGGGAGCTTCAATTTTTTCCTCTGATACCACAAGTACTGAGTGGTGT
TTGAACTGGTTCAAGAATTTTTCGACCGGGCCGGGTTGCTTCTCCTTGTACTCGGGGACTAAGGCGTGAG
GAAGATTGCGGTTCACCGGGACCAGGTTATGCTGTGCAGAGATAACTCTGGTTCTCCCCGTCTGCAAATC
AAGTTGTGTG
